Addgene plasmid #101062: pAAV_hsyn_NES-his-CaMPARI2-H396K-WPRE-SV40
Purpose: AAV vector expressing CaMPARI2_H396K (Kd = 360nM), a photoconvertible fluorescent protein-based calcium integrator, in neurons
Depositing lab: Eric Schreiter. Depositing organization: HHMI, Janelia Research Campus. Publication: Improved methods for marking active neuron populations. Moeyaert B, Holt G, Madangopal R, Perez-Alvarez A, Fearey BC, Trojanowski NF, Ledderose J, Zolnik TA, Das A, Patel D, Brown TA, Sachdev RNS, Eickholt BJ, Larkum ME, Turrigiano GG, Dana H, Gee CE, Oertner TG, Hope BT, Schreiter ER. Nat Commun. 2018 Oct 25;9(1):4440. doi: 10.1038/s41467-018-06935-2. PubMed 30361563.
Backbone
  Vector backbone: pAAV
  Backbone size w/o insert (bp): 4267
  Total vector size (bp): 5716
  Vector type: AAV
Growth in bacteria
  Bacterial resistance: Ampicillin, 100 μg/mL
  Growth temperature: 37°C
  Growth strain: NEB Stable
  Copy number: High Copy
Gene/Insert
  Gene/Insert name: CaMPARI2-H396K
  Species: Synthetic
  Insert size (bp): 1446
  Promoter: hsyn (synapsin-1)
  Tag / fusion protein: NES_his (N terminal on insert); FLAG-HA-myc (C terminal on insert)
  Cloning method: Gibson Cloning
  Sequencing primers: 5′ f.hsyn; 3′ r.WPRE
Terms and licenses: Academic/Nonprofit Terms; Industry Terms: Not Available to Industry
Depositor comments: Point mutant (H396K) of CaMPARI2 (Addgene #101060). Kd = 360nM
How to cite: pAAV_hsyn_NES-his-CaMPARI2-H396K-WPRE-SV40 was a gift from Eric Schreiter (Addgene plasmid # 101062 ; http://n2t.net/addgene:101062 ; RRID:Addgene_101062)
