[The description below was written by a language model from this plasmid's Addgene catalogue record and pLannotate feature annotations shown in this document.]
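Description:
pAAV_hsyn_NES-his-CaMPARI2-H396K-WPRE-SV40 is an adeno-associated virus transfer plasmid built on a pAAV backbone for neuronal expression of a calcium integrator. It is maintained in bacteria through a high-copy ColE1/pUC-type origin and selected with ampicillin via the β-lactamase gene; an f1 phage origin is also present. The expression cassette lies between AAV2 inverted terminal repeats, which allow the intervening DNA to be packaged into recombinant AAV particles when helper functions are supplied. Both ITRs are annotated only as fragments, and the sequenced record (5,567 nt) is somewhat shorter than the catalogued total size (5,716 bp). This may reflect the difficulty of reading through these repeats, though the record does not explain the difference.

The payload is CaMPARI2-H396K, a synthetic point mutant of CaMPARI2 with a reported calcium Kd of 360 nM. CaMPARI-type sensors are photoconvertible fluorescent proteins that switch from green to red under converting light when calcium is elevated, leaving a lasting mark on cells that were active during illumination. The feature table is consistent with this design: a calmodulin domain, two mEos4a-derived fragments and a short segment matching RCaMP, which probably corresponds to the calmodulin-binding peptide. An N-terminal nuclear export signal and His tag are recorded, along with C-terminal FLAG, HA and myc epitopes for detection; only FLAG and HA were picked up by the annotation. Transcription is driven by the human synapsin I promoter, which restricts expression to neurons, and the transcript is followed by a WPRE to enhance expression and an SV40 polyadenylation signal. The construct is intended for AAV-mediated labelling of active neuron populations.
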