Features (pLannotate 1.2.2; 18 found; start..end, strand, type, name):
     30..477     +  promoter       hSyn promoter: human synapsin I promoter; confers neuron-specific expression (Kügler et al., 2003)
    598..1038    +  CDS            calmodulin: calcium-binding protein
   1048..1296    +  CDS            mEos4a (fragment): fixation-resistant green-to-red photoswitchable fluorescent protein (Paez-Segala et al., 2015) derived from mEos2
   1315..1743    +  CDS            mEos4a (fragment): mEos4a is a photoconvertible red fluorescent protein published in 2015, derived from Lobophyllia hemprichii. It has moderate acid sensitivity.
   1753..1815    +  CDS            RCaMP (fragment): RCaMP is a basic (constitutively fluorescent) red fluorescent protein published in 2013, derived from Entacmaea quadricolor.
   1834..1857    +  CDS            FLAG: FLAG® epitope tag, followed by an enterokinase cleavage site
   1876..1902    +  CDS            HA: HA (human influenza hemagglutinin) epitope tag
   1972..2560    +  misc_feature   WPRE: woodchuck hepatitis virus posttranscriptional regulatory element
   2561..2580    +  misc_feature   MCS (fragment): pBluescript multiple cloning site
   2609..2730    -  polyA_signal   SV40 poly(A) signal: SV40 polyadenylation signal
   2753..2821    -  CDS            large T antigen (fragment): large T antigen from SV40 (simian virus 40)
   2892..2949    +  repeat_region  AAV2 ITR (fragment): inverted terminal repeat of adeno-associated virus serotype 2 inverted
   3109..3697    -  rep_origin     ori: high-copy-number ColE1/pMB1/pBR322/pUC origin of replication
   3868..4728    -  CDS            AmpR: β-lactamase; bla; confers resistance to ampicillin, carbenicillin, and related antibiotics
   4729..4833    -  promoter       AmpR promoter: bla
   4886..5314    -  rep_origin     f1 ori (sequence partly withheld): f1 bacteriophage origin of replication; arrow indicates direction of (+) strand synthesis
   5319..5388    -  CDS            lacZα (fragment): LacZα fragment of β-galactosidase; lacZ fragment
   5383..5515    -  repeat_region  AAV2 ITR (fragment): inverted terminal repeat of adeno-associated virus serotype 2 inverted
>Addgene plasmid #101062 | pAAV_hsyn_NES-his-CaMPARI2-H396K-WPRE-SV40 | addgene full sequence | sequence record 194360 | Addgene NGS Result
GAAGATCTCTGCAGAGGGCCCTGCGTATGAGTGCAAGTGGGTTTTAGGACCAGGATGAGGCGGGGTGGGG
GTGCCTACCTGACGACCGACCCCGACCCACTGGACAAGCACCCAACCCCCATTCCCCAAATTGCGCATCC
CCTATCAGAGAGGGGGAGGGGAAACAGGATGCGGCGAGGCGCGTGCGCACTGCCAGCTTCAGCACCGCGG
ACAGTGCCTTCGCCCCCGCCTGGCGGCGCGCGCCACCGCCGCCTCAGCACTGAAGGCGCGCTGACGTCAC
TCGCCGGTCCCCCGCAAACTCCCCTTCCCGGCCACCTTGGTCGCGTCCGCGCCGCCGCCGGCCCAGCCGG
ACCGCACCACGCGAGGCGCGAGATAGGGGGGCACGGGCGCGACCATCTGCGCTGCGGCGCCGGCGACTCA
GCGCTGCCTCAGTCTGCGGTGGGCAGCGGAGGAGTCGTGTCGTGCCTGAGAGCGCAGTCGAATTCAAGCT
GCTAGCAAGGATCCGCCACCATGCTGCAGAACGAGCTTGCTCTTAAGTTGGCTGGACTTGATATTAACAA
GACTGGAGGTTCTCATCATCACCACCACCATGGATCCGACCAACTGACTGAAGAGCAGATCGCAGAATTT
AAAGAGGCTTTCTCCCTATTTGACAAGGACGGGGATGGGACAATAACAACCAAGGAGCTGGGGACGGTGA
TGCGGTCTCTGGGGCAGAACCCCACAGAAGCAGAGCTGCAGGACATGATCAATGAAGTAGATGCCGACGG
TGACGGCACAATCGACTTCCCTGAGTTCCTGACAATGATGGCAAGAAAAATGAAAGACACAGACAGTGAA
GAAGAAATTAGAGAAGCGTTCCGTGTGTTTGATAAGGATGGCAATGGCTACATCAGTGCAGCAGAGCTTC
GCCACGTGATGACAAACCTTGGAGAGAAGTTAACAGATGAAGAGGTTGATGAAATGATCAGGGAAGCAGA
CATCGATGGGGATGGTCAGGTAAACTACGAAGAGTTTGTAGTGATGATGACAGCGAAGCTCGAGTGCGAG
AAAATCTATGTGCGTGATGGAGTGCTGACGGGTGATATTCATATGATCTTGTTGCTTGAAGGAAATGCCC
ATTACCGATGTGACTTCAGAACTACTTACAAAGCTAAGGAGAAGGGTGTCAAGTTACCAGGCGTGCACTA
TGTGGACCACACCATTGAGATTTTAAGCCATGACAAAGATTACAACAAGGTTAAGATCTATGAGTATGCT
GTTGCTCATTCTGGATTGCCTGACAATGCCAGACGAGGCGGTACCGGCGGATCCATGGTGAGTGCGATTA
AGCCAGACATGAAGATCAAACTGCGTATGGAAGGCAACGTAAACGGGCACCACTTTGTGATCGACGGAGA
TGGTACAGGCAAGCCTTATGAGGGAAAACAGACCATGGATCTTGAAGTCAAAGAGGGCGGACCTCTGCCT
TTTGCCTTTGATATCCTGACCACTGCATTCCATTACGGCAACAGGGTATTCGTGAAATATCCAGACAACA
TACAAGACTATTTTAAGCAGTCGTTTCCTAAGGGGTATTCGTGGGAACGAAGCATGACTTTCGAAGACGG
GGGCATTTGCTATGCCAGAAGCGACATAACAATGGAAGGGGACACTTTCTATAATAAAGTTCGATTTTAT
GGTACCAACTTTCCCGCCAATGGTCCAGTTATGCAGAAGAAGACGCTGAAATGGATGCCGAGCTGGACGC
GTTCATCACGTCGTAAGTTCAATAAGACAGGTAAGGCACTGAGAGCTATAGGTCGGCTGAGCTCAGGAGG
TTCTGGAGGTTCTGATTACAAGGACGACGATGACAAGGGAGGTTCTGGAGGTTCTTACCCATACGACGTA
CCAGATTACGCTGGAGGTTCTGGAGGTTCTGAGCAGAAGCTGATCTCAGAGGAGGACCTGCGTACGTAAA
AGCTTATCGATAATCAACCTCTGGATTACAAAATTTGTGAAAGATTGACTGGTATTCTTAACTATGTTGC
TCCTTTTACGCTATGTGGATACGCTGCTTTAATGCCTTTGTATCATGCTATTGCTTCCCGTATGGCTTTC
ATTTTCTCCTCCTTGTATAAATCCTGGTTGCTGTCTCTTTATGAGGAGTTGTGGCCCGTTGTCAGGCAAC
GTGGCGTGGTGTGCACTGTGTTTGCTGACGCAACCCCCACTGGTTGGGGCATTGCCACCACCTGTCAGCT
CCTTTCCGGGACTTTCGCTTTCCCCCTCCCTATTGCCACGGCGGAACTCATCGCCGCCTGCCTTGCCCGC
TGCTGGACAGGGGCTCGGCTGTTGGGCACTGACAATTCCGTGGTGTTGTCGGGGAAATCATCGTCCTTTC
CTTGGCTGCTCGCCTGTGTTGCCACCTGGATTCTGCGCGGGACGTCCTTCTGCTACGTCCCTTCGGCCCT
CAATCCAGCGGACCTTCCTTCCCGCGGCCTGCTGCCGGCTCTGCGGCCTCTTCCGCGTCTTCGCCTTCGC
CCTCAGACGAGTCGGATCTCCCTTTGGGCCGCCTCCCCGCATCGATACCGTCGACCTCGACCCGGGCGGC
CGCTTCGAGCAGACATGATAAGATACATTGATGAGTTTGGACAAACCACAACTAGAATGCAGTGAAAAAA
ATGCTTTATTTGTGAAATTTGTGATGCTATTGCTTTATTTGTAACCATTATAAGCTGCAATAAACAAGTT
AACAACAACAATTGCATTCATTTTATGTTTCAGGTTCAGGGGGAGATGTGGGAGGTTTTTTAAAGCAAGT
AAAACCTCTACAAATGTGGTAAAATCGATAAGGATCTTCCTAGAGCATGGCTACGTAGATAAGTAGCATG
GCGGGTTAATCATTAACTACAAGGAACCCCTAGTGATGGAGTTGGCCACTCCCTCTCTGCGCGCTCGCTC
GCTCACTGASKCGCTGCGCTCGGTCGTTCGGCTGCGGCGAGCGGTATCAGCTCACTCAAAGGCGGTAATA
CGGTTATCCACAGAATCAGGGGATAACGCAGGAAAGAACATGTGAGCAAAAGGCCAGCAAAAGGCCAGGA
ACCGTAAAAAGGCCGCGTTGCTGGCGTTTTTCCATAGGCTCCGCCCCCCTGACGAGCATCACAAAAATCG
ACGCTCAAGTCAGAGGTGGCGAAACCCGACAGGACTATAAAGATACCAGGCGTTTCCCCCTGGAAGCTCC
CTCGTGCGCTCTCCTGTTCCGACCCTGCCGCTTACCGGATACCTGTCCGCCTTTCTCCCTTCGGGAAGCG
TGGCGCTTTCTCATAGCTCACGCTGTAGGTATCTCAGTTCGGTGTAGGTCGTTCGCTCCAAGCTGGGCTG
TGTGCACGAACCCCCCGTTCAGCCCGACCGCTGCGCCTTATCCGGTAACTATCGTCTTGAGTCCAACCCG
GTAAGACACGACTTATCGCCACTGGCAGCAGCCACTGGTAACAGGATTAGCAGAGCGAGGTATGTAGGCG
GTGCTACAGAGTTCTTGAAGTGGTGGCCTAACTACGGCTACACTAGAAGAACAGTATTTGGTATCTGCGC
TCTGCTGAAGCCAGTTACCTTCGGAAAAAGAGTTGGTAGCTCTTGATCCGGCAAACAAACCACCGCTGGT
AGCGGTGGTTTTTTTGTTTGCAAGCAGCAGATTACGCGCAGAAAAAAAGGATCTCAAGAAGATCCTTTGA
TCTTTTCTACGGGGTCTGACGCTCAGTGGAACGAAAACTCACGTTAAGGGATTTTGGTCATGAGATTATC
AAAAAGGATCTTCACCTAGATCCTTTTAAATTAAAAATGAAGTTTTAAATCAATCTAAAGTATATATGAG
TAAACTTGGTCTGACAGTTACCAATGCTTAATCAGTGAGGCACCTATCTCAGCGATCTGTCTATTTCGTT
CATCCATAGTTGCCTGACTCCCCGTCGTGTAGATAACTACGATACGGGAGGGCTTACCATCTGGCCCCAG
TGCTGCAATGATACCGCGAGACCCACGCTCACCGGCTCCAGATTTATCAGCAATAAACCAGCCAGCCGGA
AGGGCCGAGCGCAGAAGTGGTCCTGCAACTTTATCCGCCTCCATCCAGTCTATTAATTGTTGCCGGGAAG
CTAGAGTAAGTAGTTCGCCAGTTAATAGTTTGCGCAACGTTGTTGCCATTGCTACAGGCATCGTGGTGTC
ACGCTCGTCGTTTGGTATGGCTTCATTCAGCTCCGGTTCCCAACGATCAAGGCGAGTTACATGATCCCCC
ATGTTGTGCAAAAAAGCGGTTAGCTCCTTCGGTCCTCCGATCGTTGTCAGAAGTAAGTTGGCCGCAGTGT
TATCACTCATGGTTATGGCAGCACTGCATAATTCTCTTACTGTCATGCCATCCGTAAGATGCTTTTCTGT
GACTGGTGAGTACTCAACCAAGTCATTCTGAGAATAGTGTATGCGGCGACCGAGTTGCTCTTGCCCGGCG
TCAATACGGGATAATACCGCGCCACATAGCAGAACTTTAAAAGTGCTCATCATTGGAAAACGTTCTTCGG
GGCGAAAACTCTCAAGGATCTTACCGCTGTTGAGATCCAGTTCGATGTAACCCACTCGTGCACCCAACTG
ATCTTCAGCATCTTTTACTTTCACCAGCGTTTCTGGGTGAGCAAAAACAGGAAGGCAAAATGCCGCAAAA
AAGGGAATAAGGGCGACACGGAAATGTTGAATACTCATACTCTTCCTTTTTCAATATTATTGAAGCATTT
ATCAGGGTTATTGTCTCATGAGCGGATACATATTTGAATGTATTTAGAAAAATAAACAAATAGGGGTTCC
GCGCACATTTCCCCGAAAAGTGCCACCTAAATTGTAAGCGTTAATATTTTGTTAAAATTCGCGTTAAATT
TTTGTTAAATCAGCTCATTTTTTAACCAATAGGCCGAAATCGGCAAAATCCCTTATAAATCAAAAGAATA
GACCGAGATAGGGT
[37 nt withheld, positions 4985-5021]
AAAGAACGTGGACTCCAACGTCAAAGG
[49 nt withheld, positions 5049-5097]
T
[91 nt withheld, positions 5099-5189]
G
[124 nt withheld, positions 5191-5314]
CCCATTCGCCATTCAGGCTGCGCAACTGTTGGGAAGGGCGATCGGTGCGGGCCTCTTCGCTATTACGCCA
GCTGCGCGCTCGCTCGCTCACTGAGGCCGCCCGGGCAAAGCCCGGGCGTCGGGCGACCTTTGGTCGCCCG
GCCTCAGTGAGCGAGCGAGCGCGCAGAGAGGGAGTGGCCAACTCCATCACTAGGGGTTCCTTGTAGTTAA
TGATTAACCCGCCATGCTACTTATCTACGTAGCCATGCTCTAG
